Addgene plasmid #77727: AURKA gRNA (BRDN0001147803)
Purpose: 3rd generation lentiviral gRNA plasmid targeting human AURKA
Depositing lab: John Doench & David Root. Depositing organization: Broad Institute. Publication: Optimized sgRNA design to maximize activity and minimize off-target effects of CRISPR-Cas9. Doench JG, Fusi N, Sullender M, Hegde M, Vaimberg EW, Donovan KF, Smith I, Tothova Z, Wilen C, Orchard R, Virgin HW, Listgarten J, Root DE. Nat Biotechnol. 2016 Jan 18. doi: 10.1038/nbt.3437. PubMed 26780180.
Backbone
  Vector backbone: lentiGuide-Puro
  Backbone manufacturer: Zhang Lab (Addgene plasmid # 52963)
  Vector type: Mammalian Expression, Lentiviral, CRISPR
  Selectable markers: Puromycin
Growth in bacteria
  Bacterial resistance: Ampicillin, 100 μg/mL
  Growth temperature: 37°C
  Growth strain: DH5alpha
  Copy number: High Copy
Gene/Insert
  Gene/Insert name: AURKA (alt names: AURKA; NM_003600.2)
  gRNA/shRNA sequence: CCTGAAAACTCACCGAAGGT
  Species: H. sapiens (human)
  Entrez Gene: AURKA (a.k.a. AIK, ARK1, AURA, BTAK, PPP1R47, STK15, STK6, STK7)
  Promoter: hU6
  Cloning method: Unknown
  Sequencing primers: 5′ U6-F; 3′ pS2-R
Terms and licenses: Academic/Nonprofit Terms; Industry Terms: Not Available to Industry
Depositor comments: The gRNA was designed to target the following Genbank reference sequence(s): NM_003600.2,NM_198433.1,NM_198434.1,NM_198435.1,NM_198436.1,NM_198437.1. Note that this plasmid does NOT contain Cas9. It should be used in conjunction with lentiCas9-Blast (Addgene #52962) or otherwise with cell lines already expressing Cas9. Browse the full kinome gRNA library at http://www.addgene.org/pooled-library/broadgpp-human-kinome/ or visit http://www.broadinstitute.org/rnai/public/ for detailed protocols and information.
How to cite: AURKA gRNA (BRDN0001147803) was a gift from John Doench & David Root (Addgene plasmid # 77727 ; http://n2t.net/addgene:77727 ; RRID:Addgene_77727)
