[The description below was written by a language model from this plasmid's Addgene catalogue record and pLannotate feature annotations shown in this document.]
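Description:
AURKA gRNA (BRDN0001147803) is a third-generation lentiviral CRISPR guide plasmid built on the lentiGuide-Puro backbone and designed to express a single guide RNA against human AURKA (Aurora kinase A). It is maintained in E. coli through a high-copy ColE1/pUC-type origin and an ampicillin resistance (β-lactamase) gene. An f1 origin, lac promoter/operator remnants and T7/T3 promoter sites are also present as backbone carry-over. An SV40 origin and SV40 poly(A) signal lie outside the 3' LTR.

The transfer cassette is framed by a chimeric RSV promoter fused to a truncated HIV-1 5' LTR, which makes genomic RNA production Tat-independent, and by a self-inactivating ΔU3 3' LTR. Between them sit the Ψ packaging signal with an adjoining gag fragment, the Rev response element for Rev-dependent nuclear export, and a cPPT/CTS element that aids nuclear import of the viral genome. The human U6 RNA polymerase III promoter drives the AURKA-specific spacer joined to the Streptococcus pyogenes Cas9 guide RNA scaffold. Downstream, the EF-1α core promoter with its intron A drives puromycin N-acetyltransferase, followed by a WPRE to enhance transcript expression, so transduced mammalian cells can be selected with puromycin.

The plasmid does not encode Cas9. It is meant to be used with a separate Cas9 lentiviral vector or in cells that already express Cas9, for targeted disruption of AURKA. According to the depositor, the guide was designed against several AURKA transcript variants and belongs to a human kinome gRNA collection associated with work on optimized sgRNA design.
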