Features (pLannotate 1.2.2; 29 found; start..end, strand, type, name):
     14..80      +  CDS            small t antigen (fragment): SV40 (simian virus 40) small t antigen
    106..317     +  promoter       EF-1α core promoter: core promoter for human elongation factor EF-1α
    318..1256    +  intron         EF-1α intron A: intron upstream of the start codon of human EF-1α
   1278..1877    +  CDS            PuroR (fragment): puromycin N-acetyltransferase; pac from Streptomyces; confers resistance to puromycin
   1893..2481    +  misc_feature   WPRE: woodchuck hepatitis virus posttranscriptional regulatory element
   2532..2551    +  misc_feature   cPPT/CTS (fragment): central polypurine tract and central termination sequence of HIV-1
   2553..2786    +  LTR            3' LTR (ΔU3): self-inactivating 3' long terminal repeat (LTR) from HIV-1
   2864..2985    +  polyA_signal   SV40 poly(A) signal: SV40 polyadenylation signal
   3025..3160    +  rep_origin     SV40 ori: SV40 origin of replication
   3181..3199    -  promoter       T7 promoter: promoter for bacteriophage T7 RNA polymerase
   3207..3362    +  CDS            lacZα (fragment): LacZα fragment of β-galactosidase; lacZ fragment
   3367..3795    +  rep_origin     f1 ori (sequence partly withheld): f1 bacteriophage origin of replication; arrow indicates direction of (+) strand synthesis
   3848..3952    +  promoter       AmpR promoter: bla
   3953..4813    +  CDS            AmpR: β-lactamase; bla; confers resistance to ampicillin, carbenicillin, and related antibiotics
   4984..5572    +  rep_origin     ori: high-copy-number ColE1/pMB1/pBR322/pUC origin of replication
   5755..5847    +  CDS            lacI (fragment): lac repressor; lacI; The lac repressor binds to the lac operator to inhibit transcription in E. coli. This inhibition can be relieved by adding lactose or isopropyl-β-D-thiogalactopyranoside (IPTG).
   5860..5881    +  protein_bind   CAP binding site: CAP binding activates transcription in the presence of cAMP. E. coli catabolite activator protein
   5896..5926    +  promoter       lac promoter: promoter for the E. coli lac operon
   5934..5950    +  protein_bind   lac operator: The lac repressor binds to the lac operator to inhibit transcription in E. coli. This inhibition can be relieved by adding lactose or isopropyl-β-D-thiogalactopyranoside (IPTG). lac repressor encoded by lacI
   5995..6013    +  promoter       T3 promoter: promoter for bacteriophage T3 RNA polymerase
   6041..6267    +  promoter       RSV promoter: Rous sarcoma virus enhancer/promoter
   6268..6448    +  LTR            5' LTR (truncated): truncated 5' long terminal repeat (LTR) from HIV-1
   6495..6620    +  misc_feature   HIV-1 Ψ: packaging signal of human immunodeficiency virus type 1
   6604..6967    +  CDS            HIV-1 gag (fragment): gag protein from human immunodeficiency virus 1; gag
   7113..7346    +  misc_feature   RRE: The Rev response element (RRE) of HIV-1 allows for Rev-dependent mRNA export from the nucleus to the cytoplasm.
   7723..7749    +  CDS            Rev (fragment): human immunodeficiency virus 1 (HIV-1) Rev protein; rev; enhances nuclear export of unspliced and incompletely spliced viral mRNAs
   7753..7993    +  promoter       U6 promoter: RNA polymerase III promoter for human U6 snRNA
   8023..8098    +  misc_RNA       gRNA scaffold: guide RNA scaffold for the Streptococcus pyogenes CRISPR/Cas9 system
   8154..8271    +  misc_feature   cPPT/CTS: central polypurine tract and central termination sequence of HIV-1
>Addgene plasmid #77727 | AURKA gRNA (BRDN0001147803) | addgene full sequence | sequence record 188314 | Addgene Assembled Sequence
CCCGGGTGCAAAGATGGATAAAGTTTTAAACAGAGAGGAATCTTTGCAGCTAATGGACCTTCTAGGTCTT
GAAAGGAGTGGGAATTGGCTCCGGTGCCCGTCAGTGGGCAGAGCGCACATCGCCCACAGTCCCCGAGAAG
TTGGGGGGAGGGGTCGGCAATTGATCCGGTGCCTAGAGAAGGTGGCGCGGGGTAAACTGGGAAAGTGATG
TCGTGTACTGGCTCCGCCTTTTTCCCGAGGGTGGGGGAGAACCGTATATAAGTGCAGTAGTCGCCGTGAA
CGTTCTTTTTCGCAACGGGTTTGCCGCCAGAACACAGGTAAGTGCCGTGTGTGGTTCCCGCGGGCCTGGC
CTCTTTACGGGTTATGGCCCTTGCGTGCCTTGAATTACTTCCACCTGGCTGCAGTACGTGATTCTTGATC
CCGAGCTTCGGGTTGGAAGTGGGTGGGAGAGTTCGAGGCCTTGCGCTTAAGGAGCCCCTTCGCCTCGTGC
TTGAGTTGAGGCCTGGCCTGGGCGCTGGGGCCGCCGCGTGCGAATCTGGTGGCACCTTCGCGCCTGTCTC
GCTGCTTTCGATAAGTCTCTAGCCATTTAAAATTTTTGATGACCTGCTGCGACGCTTTTTTTCTGGCAAG
ATAGTCTTGTAAATGCGGGCCAAGATCTGCACACTGGTATTTCGGTTTTTGGGGCCGCGGGCGGCGACGG
GGCCCGTGCGTCCCAGCGCACATGTTCGGCGAGGCGGGGCCTGCGAGCGCGGCCACCGAGAATCGGACGG
GGGTAGTCTCAAGCTGGCCGGCCTGCTCTGGTGCCTGGCCTCGCGCCGCCGTGTATCGCCCCGCCCTGGG
CGGCAAGGCTGGCCCGGTCGGCACCAGTTGCGTGAGCGGAAAGATGGCCGCTTCCCGGCCCTGCTGCAGG
GAGCTCAAAATGGAGGACGCGGCGCTCGGGAGAGCGGGCGGGTGAGTCACCCACACAAAGGAAAAGGGCC
TTTCCGTCCTCAGCCGTCGCTTCATGTGACTCCACGGAGTACCGGGCGCCGTCCAGGCACCTCGATTAGT
TCTCGAGCTTTTGGAGTACGTCGTCTTTAGGTTGGGGGGAGGGGTTTTATGCGATGGAGTTTCCCCACAC
TGAGTGGGTGGAGACTGAAGTTAGGCCAGCTTGGCACTTGATGTAATTCTCCTTGGAATTTGCCCTTTTT
GAGTTTGGATCTTGGTTCATTCTCAAGCCTCAGACAGTGGTTCAAAGTTTTTTTCTTCCATTTCAGGTGT
CGTGACGTACGGCCACCATGACCGAGTACAAGCCCACGGTGCGCCTCGCCACCCGCGACGACGTCCCCAG
GGCCGTACGCACCCTCGCCGCCGCGTTCGCCGACTACCCCGCCACGCGCCACACCGTCGATCCGGACCGC
CACATCGAGCGGGTCACCGAGCTGCAAGAACTCTTCCTCACGCGCGTCGGGCTCGACATCGGCAAGGTGT
GGGTCGCGGACGACGGCGCCGCCGTGGCGGTCTGGACCACGCCGGAGAGCGTCGAAGCGGGGGCGGTGTT
CGCCGAGATCGGCCCGCGCATGGCCGAGTTGAGCGGTTCCCGGCTGGCCGCGCAGCAACAGATGGAAGGC
CTCCTGGCGCCGCACCGGCCCAAGGAGCCCGCGTGGTTCCTGGCCACCGTCGGAGTCTCGCCCGACCACC
AGGGCAAGGGTCTGGGCAGCGCCGTCGTGCTCCCCGGAGTGGAGGCGGCCGAGCGCGCCGGGGTGCCCGC
CTTCCTGGAGACCTCCGCGCCCCGCAACCTCCCCTTCTACGAGCGGCTCGGCTTCACCGTCACCGCCGAC
GTCGAGGTGCCCGAAGGACCGCGCACCTGGTGCATGACCCGCAAGCCCGGTGCCTGAACGCGTTAAGTCG
ACAATCAACCTCTGGATTACAAAATTTGTGAAAGATTGACTGGTATTCTTAACTATGTTGCTCCTTTTAC
GCTATGTGGATACGCTGCTTTAATGCCTTTGTATCATGCTATTGCTTCCCGTATGGCTTTCATTTTCTCC
TCCTTGTATAAATCCTGGTTGCTGTCTCTTTATGAGGAGTTGTGGCCCGTTGTCAGGCAACGTGGCGTGG
TGTGCACTGTGTTTGCTGACGCAACCCCCACTGGTTGGGGCATTGCCACCACCTGTCAGCTCCTTTCCGG
GACTTTCGCTTTCCCCCTCCCTATTGCCACGGCGGAACTCATCGCCGCCTGCCTTGCCCGCTGCTGGACA
GGGGCTCGGCTGTTGGGCACTGACAATTCCGTGGTGTTGTCGGGGAAATCATCGTCCTTTCCTTGGCTGC
TCGCCTGTGTTGCCACCTGGATTCTGCGCGGGACGTCCTTCTGCTACGTCCCTTCGGCCCTCAATCCAGC
GGACCTTCCTTCCCGCGGCCTGCTGCCGGCTCTGCGGCCTCTTCCGCGTCTTCGCCTTCGCCCTCAGACG
AGTCGGATCTCCCTTTGGGCCGCCTCCCCGCGTCGACTTTAAGACCAATGACTTACAAGGCAGCTGTAGA
TCTTAGCCACTTTTTAAAAGAAAAGGGGGGACTGGAAGGGCTAATTCACTCCCAACGAAGACAAGATCTG
CTTTTTGCTTGTACTGGGTCTCTCTGGTTAGACCAGATCTGAGCCTGGGAGCTCTCTGGCTAACTAGGGA
ACCCACTGCTTAAGCCTCAATAAAGCTTGCCTTGAGTGCTTCAAGTAGTGTGTGCCCGTCTGTTGTGTGA
CTCTGGTAACTAGAGATCCCTCAGACCCTTTTAGTCAGTGTGGAAAATCTCTAGCAGTACGTATAGTAGT
TCATGTCATCTTATTATTCAGTATTTATAACTTGCAAAGAAATGAATATCAGAGAGTGAGAGGAACTTGT
TTATTGCAGCTTATAATGGTTACAAATAAAGCAATAGCATCACAAATTTCACAAATAAAGCATTTTTTTC
ACTGCATTCTAGTTGTGGTTTGTCCAAACTCATCAATGTATCTTATCATGTCTGGCTCTAGCTATCCCGC
CCCTAACTCCGCCCATCCCGCCCCTAACTCCGCCCAGTTCCGCCCATTCTCCGCCCCATGGCTGACTAAT
TTTTTTTATTTATGCAGAGGCCGAGGCCGCCTCGGCCTCTGAGCTATTCCAGAAGTAGTGAGGAGGCTTT
TTTGGAGGCCTAGGGACGTACCCAATTCGCCCTATAGTGAGTCGTATTACGCGCGCTCACTGGCCGTCGT
TTTACAACGTCGTGACTGGGAAAACCCTGGCGTTACCCAACTTAATCGCCTTGCAGCACATCCCCCTTTC
GCCAGCTGGCGTAATAGCGAAGAGGCCCGCACCGATCGCCCTTCCCAACAGTTGCGCAGCCTGAATGGCG
AATGGG
[124 nt withheld, positions 3367-3490]
C
[91 nt withheld, positions 3492-3582]
A
[49 nt withheld, positions 3584-3632]
CCTTTGACGTTGGAGTCCACGTTCTTT
[37 nt withheld, positions 3660-3696]
ACCCTATCTCGGTCTATTCTTTTGATTTATAAGGGATTTTGCCGATTTCGGCCTATTGGTTAAAAAATGA
GCTGATTTAACAAAAATTTAACGCGAATTTTAACAAAATATTAACGCTTACAATTTAGGTGGCACTTTTC
GGGGAAATGTGCGCGGAACCCCTATTTGTTTATTTTTCTAAATACATTCAAATATGTATCCGCTCATGAG
ACAATAACCCTGATAAATGCTTCAATAATATTGAAAAAGGAAGAGTATGAGTATTCAACATTTCCGTGTC
GCCCTTATTCCCTTTTTTGCGGCATTTTGCCTTCCTGTTTTTGCTCACCCAGAAACGCTGGTGAAAGTAA
AAGATGCTGAAGATCAGTTGGGTGCACGAGTGGGTTACATCGAACTGGATCTCAACAGCGGTAAGATCCT
TGAGAGTTTTCGCCCCGAAGAACGTTTTCCAATGATGAGCACTTTTAAAGTTCTGCTATGTGGCGCGGTA
TTATCCCGTATTGACGCCGGGCAAGAGCAACTCGGTCGCCGCATACACTATTCTCAGAATGACTTGGTTG
AGTACTCACCAGTCACAGAAAAGCATCTTACGGATGGCATGACAGTAAGAGAATTATGCAGTGCTGCCAT
AACCATGAGTGATAACACTGCGGCCAACTTACTTCTGACAACGATCGGAGGACCGAAGGAGCTAACCGCT
TTTTTGCACAACATGGGGGATCATGTAACTCGCCTTGATCGTTGGGAACCGGAGCTGAATGAAGCCATAC
CAAACGACGAGCGTGACACCACGATGCCTGTAGCAATGGCAACAACGTTGCGCAAACTATTAACTGGCGA
ACTACTTACTCTAGCTTCCCGGCAACAATTAATAGACTGGATGGAGGCGGATAAAGTTGCAGGACCACTT
CTGCGCTCGGCCCTTCCGGCTGGCTGGTTTATTGCTGATAAATCTGGAGCCGGTGAGCGTGGGTCTCGCG
GTATCATTGCAGCACTGGGGCCAGATGGTAAGCCCTCCCGTATCGTAGTTATCTACACGACGGGGAGTCA
GGCAACTATGGATGAACGAAATAGACAGATCGCTGAGATAGGTGCCTCACTGATTAAGCATTGGTAACTG
TCAGACCAAGTTTACTCATATATACTTTAGATTGATTTAAAACTTCATTTTTAATTTAAAAGGATCTAGG
TGAAGATCCTTTTTGATAATCTCATGACCAAAATCCCTTAACGTGAGTTTTCGTTCCACTGAGCGTCAGA
CCCCGTAGAAAAGATCAAAGGATCTTCTTGAGATCCTTTTTTTCTGCGCGTAATCTGCTGCTTGCAAACA
AAAAAACCACCGCTACCAGCGGTGGTTTGTTTGCCGGATCAAGAGCTACCAACTCTTTTTCCGAAGGTAA
CTGGCTTCAGCAGAGCGCAGATACCAAATACTGTTCTTCTAGTGTAGCCGTAGTTAGGCCACCACTTCAA
GAACTCTGTAGCACCGCCTACATACCTCGCTCTGCTAATCCTGTTACCAGTGGCTGCTGCCAGTGGCGAT
AAGTCGTGTCTTACCGGGTTGGACTCAAGACGATAGTTACCGGATAAGGCGCAGCGGTCGGGCTGAACGG
GGGGTTCGTGCACACAGCCCAGCTTGGAGCGAACGACCTACACCGAACTGAGATACCTACAGCGTGAGCT
ATGAGAAAGCGCCACGCTTCCCGAAGGGAGAAAGGCGGACAGGTATCCGGTAAGCGGCAGGGTCGGAACA
GGAGAGCGCACGAGGGAGCTTCCAGGGGGAAACGCCTGGTATCTTTATAGTCCTGTCGGGTTTCGCCACC
TCTGACTTGAGCGTCGATTTTTGTGATGCTCGTCAGGGGGGCGGAGCCTATGGAAAAACGCCAGCAACGC
GGCCTTTTTACGGTTCCTGGCCTTTTGCTGGCCTTTTGCTCACATGTTCTTTCCTGCGTTATCCCCTGAT
TCTGTGGATAACCGTATTACCGCCTTTGAGTGAGCTGATACCGCTCGCCGCAGCCGAACGACCGAGCGCA
GCGAGTCAGTGAGCGAGGAAGCGGAAGAGCGCCCAATACGCAAACCGCCTCTCCCCGCGCGTTGGCCGAT
TCATTAATGCAGCTGGCACGACAGGTTTCCCGACTGGAAAGCGGGCAGTGAGCGCAACGCAATTAATGTG
AGTTAGCTCACTCATTAGGCACCCCAGGCTTTACACTTTATGCTTCCGGCTCGTATGTTGTGTGGAATTG
TGAGCGGATAACAATTTCACACAGGAAACAGCTATGACCATGATTACGCCAAGCGCGCAATTAACCCTCA
CTAAAGGGAACAAAAGCTGGAGCTGCAAGCTTAATGTAGTCTTATGCAATACTCTTGTAGTCTTGCAACA
TGGTAACGATGAGTTAGCAACATGCCTTACAAGGAGAGAAAAAGCACCGTGCATGCCGATTGGTGGAAGT
AAGGTGGTACGATCGTGCCTTATTAGGAAGGCAACAGACGGGTCTGACATGGATTGGACGAACCACTGAA
TTGCCGCATTGCAGAGATATTGTATTTAAGTGCCTAGCTCGATACATAAACGGGTCTCTCTGGTTAGACC
AGATCTGAGCCTGGGAGCTCTCTGGCTAACTAGGGAACCCACTGCTTAAGCCTCAATAAAGCTTGCCTTG
AGTGCTTCAAGTAGTGTGTGCCCGTCTGTTGTGTGACTCTGGTAACTAGAGATCCCTCAGACCCTTTTAG
TCAGTGTGGAAAATCTCTAGCAGTGGCGCCCGAACAGGGACTTGAAAGCGAAAGGGAAACCAGAGGAGCT
CTCTCGACGCAGGACTCGGCTTGCTGAAGCGCGCACGGCAAGAGGCGAGGGGCGGCGACTGGTGAGTACG
CCAAAAATTTTGACTAGCGGAGGCTAGAAGGAGAGAGATGGGTGCGAGAGCGTCAGTATTAAGCGGGGGA
GAATTAGATCGCGATGGGAAAAAATTCGGTTAAGGCCAGGGGGAAAGAAAAAATATAAATTAAAACATAT
AGTATGGGCAAGCAGGGAGCTAGAACGATTCGCAGTTAATCCTGGCCTGTTAGAAACATCAGAAGGCTGT
AGACAAATACTGGGACAGCTACAACCATCCCTTCAGACAGGATCAGAAGAACTTAGATCATTATATAATA
CAGTAGCAACCCTCTATTGTGTGCATCAAAGGATAGAGATAAAAGACACCAAGGAAGCTTTAGACAAGAT
AGAGGAAGAGCAAAACAAAAGTAAGACCACCGCACAGCAAGCGGCCGCTGATCTTCAGACCTGGAGGAGG
AGATATGAGGGACAATTGGAGAAGTGAATTATATAAATATAAAGTAGTAAAAATTGAACCATTAGGAGTA
GCACCCACCAAGGCAAAGAGAAGAGTGGTGCAGAGAGAAAAAAGAGCAGTGGGAATAGGAGCTTTGTTCC
TTGGGTTCTTGGGAGCAGCAGGAAGCACTATGGGCGCAGCGTCAATGACGCTGACGGTACAGGCCAGACA
ATTATTGTCTGGTATAGTGCAGCAGCAGAACAATTTGCTGAGGGCTATTGAGGCGCAACAGCATCTGTTG
CAACTCACAGTCTGGGGCATCAAGCAGCTCCAGGCAAGAATCCTGGCTGTGGAAAGATACCTAAAGGATC
AACAGCTCCTGGGGATTTGGGGTTGCTCTGGAAAACTCATTTGCACCACTGCTGTGCCTTGGAATGCTAG
TTGGAGTAATAAATCTCTGGAACAGATTTGGAATCACACGACCTGGATGGAGTGGGACAGAGAAATTAAC
AATTACACAAGCTTAATACACTCCTTAATTGAAGAATCGCAAAACCAGCAAGAAAAGAATGAACAAGAAT
TATTGGAATTAGATAAATGGGCAAGTTTGTGGAATTGGTTTAACATAACAAATTGGCTGTGGTATATAAA
ATTATTCATAATGATAGTAGGAGGCTTGGTAGGTTTAAGAATAGTTTTTGCTGTACTTTCTATAGTGAAT
AGAGTTAGGCAGGGATATTCACCATTATCGTTTCAGACCCACCTCCCAACCCCGAGGGGACCCAGAGAGG
GCCTATTTCCCATGATTCCTTCATATTTGCATATACGATACAAGGCTGTTAGAGAGATAATTAGAATTAA
TTTGACTGTAAACACAAAGATATTAGTACAAAATACGTGACGTAGAAAGTAATAATTTCTTGGGTAGTTT
GCAGTTTTAAAATTATGTTTTAAAATGGACTATCATATGCTTACCGTAACTTGAAAGTATTTCGATTTCT
TGGCTTTATATATCTTGTGGAAAGGACGAAACACCGCCTGAAAACTCACCGAAGGTGTTTTAGAGCTAGA
AATAGCAAGTTAAAATAAGGCTAGTCCGTTATCAACTTGAAAAAGTGGCACCGAGTCGGTGCTTTTTTAA
GCTTGGCGTAACTAGATCTTGAGACAAATGGCAGTATTCATCCACAATTTTAAAAGAAAAGGGGGGATTG
GGGGGTACAGTGCAGGGGAAAGAATAGTAGACATAATAGCAACAGACATACAAACTAAAGAATTACAAAA
ACAAATTACAAAAATTCAAAATTTTCGGGTTTATTACAGGGACAGCAGAGATCCACTTTGGCGCCGGCTC
GAGGGGG
