>Addgene plasmid #77727 | AURKA gRNA (BRDN0001147803) | depositor partial sequence | sequence record 145187 | Target Sequence
CCTGAAAACTCACCGAAGGT
