>Addgene plasmid #77727 | AURKA gRNA (BRDN0001147803) | addgene partial sequence | sequence record 188313 | hU6-F
AGAAAGTAATAATTTCTTGGGTAGTTTGCAGTTTTAAAATTATGTTTTAAAATGGACTATCATATGCTTA
CCGTAACTTGAAAGTATTTCGATTTCTTGGCTTTATATATCTTGTGGAAAGGACGAAACACCGCCTGAAA
ACTCACCGAAGGTGTTTTAGAGCTAGAAATAGCAAGTTAAAATAAGGCTAGTCCGTTATCAACTTGAAAA
AGTGGCACCGAGTCGGTGCTTTTTTAAGCTTGGCGTAACTAGATCTTGAGACAAATGGCAGTATTCATCC
ACAATTTTAAAAGAAAAGGGGGGATTGGGGGGTACAGTGCAGGGGAAAGAATAGTAGACATAATAGCAAC
AGACATACAAACTAAAGAATTACAAAAACAAATTACAAAAATTCAAAATTTTCGGGTTTATTACAGGGAC
AGCAGAGATCCACTTTGGCGCCGGCTCGAGGGGGCCCGGGTGCAAAGATGGATAAAGTTTTAAACAGAGA
GGAATCTTTGCAGCTAATGGACCTTCTAGGTCTTGAAAGGAGTGGGAATTGGCTCCGGTGCCCGTCAGTG
GGCAGAGCGC
